>Addgene plasmid #124826 | pcDNA3.1-deltaA1-R1597W-VWF | addgene full sequence | sequence record 243918 | Addgene NGS Result
GACGGATCGGGAGATCTCCCGATCCCCTATGGTGCACTCTCAGTACAATCTGCTCTGATGCCGCATAGTT
AAGCCAGTATCTGCTCCCTGCTTGTGTGTTGGAGGTCGCTGAGTAGTGCGCGAGCAAAATTTAAGCTACA
ACAAGGCAAGGCTTGACCGACAATTGCATGAAGAATCTGCTTAGGGTTAGGCGTTTTGCGCTGCTTCGCG
ATGTACGGGCCAGATATACGCGTTGACATTGATTATTGACTAGTTATTAATAGTAATCAATTACGGGGTC
ATTAGTTCATAGCCCATATATGGAGTTCCGCGTTACATAACTTACGGTAAATGGCCCGCCTGGCTGACCG
CCCAACGACCCCCGCCCATTGACGTCAATAATGACGTATGTTCCCATAGTAACGCCAATAGGGACTTTCC
ATTGACGTCAATGGGTGGAGTATTTACGGTAAACTGCCCACTTGGCAGTACATCAAGTGTATCATATGCC
AAGTACGCCCCCTATTGACGTCAATGACGGTAAATGGCCCGCCTGGCATTATGCCCAGTACATGACCTTA
TGGGACTTTCCTACTTGGCAGTACATCTACGTATTAGTCATCGCTATTACCATGGTGATGCGGTTTTGGC
AGTACATCAATGGGCGTGGATAGCGGTTTGACTCACGGGGATTTCCAAGTCTCCACCCCATTGACGTCAA
TGGGAGTTTGTTTTGGCACCAAAATCAACGGGACTTTCCAAAATGTCGTAACAACTCCGCCCCATTGACG
CAAATGGGCGGTAGGCGTGTACGGTGGGAGGTCTATATAAGCAGAGCTCTCTGGCTAACTAGAGAACCCA
CTGCTTACTGGCTTATCGAAATTAATACGACTCACTATAGGGAGACCCAAGCTGGCTAGCGTTTAAACTT
AAGCTGATCCACTAGTCCAGTGTGGTGGAATTCCCGCAGCCCTCATTTGCAGGGGAAGATGATTCCTGCC
AGATTTGCCGGGGTGCTGCTTGCTCTGGCCCTCATTTTGCCAGGGACCCTTTGTGCAGAAGGAACTCGCG
GCAGGTCATCCACGGCCCGATGCAGCCTTTTCGGAAGTGACTTCGTCAACACCTTTGATGGGAGCATGTA
CAGCTTTGCGGGATACTGCAGTTACCTCCTGGCAGGGGGCTGCCAGAAACGCTCCTTCTCGATTATTGGG
GACTTCCAGAATGGCAAGAGAGTGAGCCTCTCCGTGTATCTTGGGGAATTTTTTGACATCCATTTGTTTG
TCAATGGTACCGTGACACAGGGGGACCAAAGAGTCTCCATGCCCTATGCCTCCAAAGGGCTGTATCTAGA
AACTGAGGCTGGGTACTACAAGCTGTCCGGTGAGGCCTATGGCTTTGTGGCCAGGATCGATGGCAGCGGC
AACTTTCAAGTCCTGCTGTCAGACAGATACTTCAACAAGACCTGCGGGCTGTGTGGCAACTTTAACATCT
TTGCTGAAGATGACTTTATGACCCAAGAAGGGACCTTGACCTCGGACCCTTATGACTTTGCCAACTCATG
GGCTCTGAGCAGTGGAGAACAGTGGTGTGAACGGGCATCTCCTCCCAGCAGCTCATGCAACATCTCCTCT
GGGGAAATGCAGAAGGGCCTGTGGGAGCAGTGCCAGCTTCTGAAGAGCACCTCGGTGTTTGCCCGCTGCC
ACCCTCTGGTGGACCCCGAGCCTTTTGTGGCCCTGTGTGAGAAGACTTTGTGTGAGTGTGCTGGGGGGCT
GGAGTGCGCCTGCCCTGCCCTCCTGGAGTACGCCCGGACCTGTGCCCAGGAGGGAATGGTGCTGTACGGC
TGGACCGACCACAGCGCGTGCAGCCCAGTGTGCCCTGCTGGTATGGAGTATAGGCAGTGTGTGTCCCCTT
GCGCCAGGACCTGCCAGAGCCTGCACATCAATGAAATGTGTCAGGAGCGATGCGTGGATGGCTGCAGCTG
CCCTGAGGGACAGCTCCTGGATGAAGGCCTCTGCGTGGAGAGCACCGAGTGTCCCTGCGTGCATTCCGGA
AAGCGCTACCCTCCCGGCACCTCCCTCTCTCGAGACTGCAACACCTGCATTTGCCGAAACAGCCAGTGGA
TCTGCAGCAATGAAGAATGTCCAGGGGAGTGCCTTGTCACAGGTCAATCACACTTCAAGAGCTTTGACAA
CAGATACTTCACCTTCAGTGGGATCTGCCAGTACCTGCTGGCCCGGGATTGCCAGGACCACTCCTTCTCC
ATTGTCATTGAGACTGTCCAGTGTGCTGATGACCGCGACGCTGTGTGCACCCGCTCCGTCACCGTCCGGC
TGCCTGGCCTGCACAACAGCCTTGTGAAACTGAAGCATGGGGCAGGAGTTGCCATGGATGGCCAGGACGT
CCAGCTCCCCCTCCTGAAAGGTGACCTCCGCATCCAGCATACAGTGACGGCCTCCGTGCGCCTCAGCTAC
GGGGAGGACCTGCAGATGGACTGGGATGGCCGCGGGAGGCTGCTGGTGAAGCTGTCCCCCGTCTATGCCG
GGAAGACCTGCGGCCTGTGTGGGAATTACAATGGCAACCAGGGCGACGACTTCCTTACCCCCTCTGGGCT
GGCGGAGCCCCGGGTGGAGGACTTCGGGAACGCCTGGAAGCTGCACGGGGACTGCCAGGACCTGCAGAAG
CAGCACAGCGATCCCTGCGCCCTCAACCCGCGCATGACCAGGTTCTCCGAGGAGGCGTGCGCGGTCCTGA
CGTCCCCCACATTCGAGGCCTGCCATCGTGCCGTCAGCCCGCTGCCCTACCTGCGGAACTGCCGCTACGA
CGTGTGCTCCTGCTCGGACGGCCGCGAGTGCCTGTGCGGCGCCCTGGCCAGCTATGCCGCGGCCTGCGCG
GGGAGAGGCGTGCGCGTCGCGTGGCGCGAGCCAGGCCGCTGTGAGCTGAACTGCCCGAAAGGCCAGGTGT
ACCTGCAGTGCGGGACCCCCTGCAACCTGACCTGCCGCTCTCTCTCTTACCCGGATGAGGAATGCAATGA
GGCCTGCCTGGAGGGCTGCTTCTGCCCCCCAGGGCTCTACATGGATGAGAGGGGGGACTGCGTGCCCAAG
GCCCAGTGCCCCTGTTACTATGACGGTGAGATCTTCCAGCCAGAAGACATCTTCTCAGACCATCACACCA
TGTGCTACTGTGAGGATGGCTTCATGCACTGTACCATGAGTGGAGTCCCCGGAAGCTTGCTGCCTGACGC
TGTCCTCAGCAGTCCCCTGTCTCATCGCAGCAAAAGGAGCCTATCCTGTCGGCCCCCCATGGTCAAGCTG
GTGTGTCCCGCTGACAACCTGCGGGCTGAAGGGCTCGAGTGTACCAAAACGTGCCAGAACTATGACCTGG
AGTGCATGAGCATGGGCTGTGTCTCTGGCTGCCTCTGCCCCCCGGGCATGGTCCGGCATGAGAACAGATG
TGTGGCCCTGGAAAGGTGTCCCTGCTTCCATCAGGGCAAGGAGTATGCCCCTGGAGAAACAGTGAAGATT
GGCTGCAACACTTGTGTCTGTCGGGACCGGAAGTGGAACTGCACAGACCATGTGTGTGATGCCACGTGCT
CCACGATCGGCATGGCCCACTACCTCACCTTCGACGGGCTCAAATACCTGTTCCCCGGGGAGTGCCAGTA
CGTTCTGGTGCAGGATTACTGCGGCAGTAACCCTGGGACCTTTCGGATCCTAGTGGGGAATAAGGGATGC
AGCCACCCCTCAGTGAAATGCAAGAAACGGGTCACCATCCTGGTGGAGGGAGGAGAGATTGAGCTGTTTG
ACGGGGAGGTGAATGTGAAGAGGCCCATGAAGGATGAGACTCACTTTGAGGTGGTGGAGTCTGGCCGGTA
CATCATTCTGCTGCTGGGCAAAGCCCTCTCCGTGGTCTGGGACCGCCACCTGAGCATCTCCGTGGTCCTG
AAGCAGACATACCAGGAGAAAGTGTGTGGCCTGTGTGGGAATTTTGATGGCATCCAGAACAATGACCTCA
CCAGCAGCAACCTCCAAGTGGAGGAAGACCCTGTGGACTTTGGGAACTCCTGGAAAGTGAGCTCGCAGTG
TGCTGACACCAGAAAAGTGCCTCTGGACTCATCCCCTGCCACCTGCCATAACAACATCATGAAGCAGACG
ATGGTGGATTCCTCCTGTAGAATCCTTACCAGTGACGTCTTCCAGGACTGCAACAAGCTGGTGGACCCCG
AGCCATATCTGGATGTCTGCATTTACGACACCTGCTCCTGTGAGTCCATTGGGGACTGCGCCTGCTTCTG
CGACACCATTGCTGCCTATGCCCACGTGTGTGCCCAGCATGGCAAGGTGGTGACCTGGAGGACGGCCACA
TTGTGCCCCCAGAGCTGCGAGGAGAGGAATCTCCGGGAGAACGGGTATGAGTGTGAGTGGCGCTATAACA
GCTGTGCACCTGCCTGTCAAGTCACGTGTCAGCACCCTGAGCCACTGGCCTGCCCTGTGCAGTGTGTGGA
GGGCTGCCATGCCCACTGCCCTCCAGGGAAAATCCTGGATGAGCTTTTGCAGACCTGCGTTGACCCTGAA
GACTGTCCAGTGTGTGAGGTGGCTGGCCGGCGTTTTGCCTCAGGAAAGAAAGTCACCTTGAATCCCAGTG
ACCCTGAGCACTGCCAGATTTGCCACTGTGATGTTGTCAACCTCACCTGTGAAGCCTGCCAGGAGCCGGG
AGGCCTGGTGGTGCCTCCCACAGATGCCCCGGTGAGCCCCACCACTCTGTATGTGGAGGACATCTTCGAA
CCCCCCCACATGGCACAAGTTAACGTAGGTCCGGGGCTCTTGGGGGTTTCGACCCTGGGGCCCAAGAGGA
ACTCCATGGTTCTGGATGTGGCGTTCGTCCTGGAAGGATCGGACAAAATTGGTGAAGCCGACTTCAACAG
GAGCAAGGAGTTCATGGAGGAGGTGATTCAGCGGATGGATGTGGGCCAGGACAGCATCCACGTCACGGTG
CTGCAGTACTCCTACATGGTGACCGTGGAGTACCCCTTCAGCGAGGCACAGTCCAAAGGGGACATCCTGC
AGCGGGTGCGAGAGATCCGCTACCAGGGCGGCAACAGGACCAACACTGGGCTGGCCCTGCGGTACCTCTC
TGACCACAGCTTCTTGGTCAGCCAGGGTGATTGGGAGCAGGCGCCCAACCTGGTCTACATGGTCACCGGA
AATCCTGCCTCTGATGAGATCAAGAGGCTGCCTGGAGACATCCAGGTGGTGCCCATTGGAGTGGGCCCTA
ATGCCAACGTGCAGGAGCTGGAGAGGATTGGCTGGCCCAATGCCCCTATCCTCATCCAGGACTTTGAGAC
GCTCCCCCGAGAGGCTCCTGACCTGGTGCTGCAGAGTTGTTGTACCGGTGAGGGGCTGCAGATCCCCACC
CTCTCCCCTGCACCTGACTGCAGCCAGCCCCTGGACGTGATCCTTCTCCTGGATGGCTCCTCCAGTTTCC
CAGCTTCTTATTTTGATGAAATGAAGAGTTTCGCCAAGGCTTTCATTTCAAAAGCCAATATAGGGCCTCG
TCTCACTCAGGTGTCAGTGCTGCAGTATGGAAGCATCACCACCATTGACGTGCCATGGAACGTGGTCCCG
GAGAAAGCCCATTTGCTGAGCCTTGTGGACGTCATGCAGCGGGAGGGAGGCCCCAGCCAAATCGGGGATG
CCTTGGGCTTTGCTGTGCGATACTTGACTTCAGAAATGCATGGTGCCAGGCCGGGAGCCTCAAAGGCGGT
GGTCATCCTGGTCACGGACGTCTCTGTGGATTCAGTGGATGCAGCAGCTGATGCCGCCAGGTCCAACAGA
GTGACAGTGTTCCCTATTGGAATTGGAGATCGCTACGATGCAGCCCAGCTACGGATCTTGGCAGGCCCAG
CAGGCGACTCCAACGTGGTGAAGCTCCAGCGAATCGAAGACCTCCCTACCATGGTCACCTTGGGCAATTC
CTTCCTCCACAAACTGTGCTCTGGATTTGTTAGGATTTGCATGGATGAGGATGGGAATGAGAAGAGGCCC
GGGGACGTCTGGACCTTGCCAGACCAGTGCCACACCGTGACTTGCCAGCCAGATGGCCAGACCTTGCTGA
AGAGTCATCGGGTCAACTGTGACCGGGGGCTGAGGCCTTCGTGCCCTAACAGCCAGTCCCCTGTTAAAGT
GGAAGAGACCTGTGGCTGCCGCTGGACCTGCCCCTGCGTGTGCACAGGCAGCTCCACTCGGCACATCGTG
ACCTTTGATGGGCAGAATTTCAAGCTGACTGGCAGCTGTTCTTATGTCCTATTTCAAAACAAGGAGCAGG
ACCTGGAGGTGATTCTCCATAATGGTGCCTGCAGCCCTGGAGCAAGGCAGGGCTGCATGAAATCCATCGA
GGTGAAGCACAGTGCCCTCTCCGTCGAGCTGCACAGTGACATGGAGGTGACGGTGAATGGGAGACTGGTC
TCTGTTCCTTACGTGGGTGGGAACATGGAAGTCAACGTTTATGGTGCCATCATGCATGAGGTCAGATTCA
ATCACCTTGGTCACATCTTCACATTCACTCCACAAAACAATGAGTTCCAACTGCAGCTCAGCCCCAAGAC
TTTTGCTTCAAAGACGTATGGTCTGTGTGGGATCTGTGATGAGAACGGAGCCAATGACTTCATGCTGAGG
GATGGCACAGTCACCACAGACTGGAAAACACTTGTTCAGGAATGGACTGTGCAGCGGCCAGGGCAGACGT
GCCAGCCCATCCTGGAGGAGCAGTGTCTTGTCCCCGACAGCTCCCACTGCCAGGTCCTCCTCTTACCACT
GTTTGCTGAATGCCACAAGGTCCTGGCTCCAGCCACATTCTATGCCATCTGCCAGCAGGACAGTTGCCAC
CAGGAGCAAGTGTGTGAGGTGATCGCCTCTTATGCCCACCTCTGTCGGACCAACGGGGTCTGCGTTGACT
GGAGGACACCTGATTTCTGTGCTATGTCATGCCCACCATCTCTGGTCTACAACCACTGTGAGCATGGCTG
TCCCCGGCACTGTGATGGCAACGTGAGCTCCTGTGGGGACCATCCCTCCGAAGGCTGTTTCTGCCCTCCA
GATAAAGTCATGTTGGAAGGCAGCTGTGTCCCTGAAGAGGCCTGCACTCAGTGCATTGGTGAGGATGGAG
TCCAGCACCAGTTCCTGGAAGCCTGGGTCCCGGACCACCAGCCCTGTCAGATCTGCACATGCCTCAGCGG
GCGGAAGGTCAACTGCACAACGCAGCCCTGCCCCACGGCCAAAGCTCCCACGTGTGGCCTGTGTGAAGTA
GCCCGCCTCCGCCAGAATGCAGACCAGTGCTGCCCCGAGTATGAGTGTGTGTGTGACCCAGTGAGCTGTG
ACCTGCCCCCAGTGCCTCACTGTGAACGTGGCCTCCAGCCCACACTGACCAACCCTGGCGAGTGCAGACC
CAACTTCACCTGCGCCTGCAGGAAGGAGGAGTGCAAAAGAGTGTCCCCACCCTCCTGCCCCCCGCACCGT
TTGCCCACCCTTCGGAAGACCCAGTGCTGTGATGAGTATGAGTGTGCCTGCAACTGTGTCAACTCCACAG
TGAGCTGTCCCCTTGGGTACTTGGCCTCAACCGCCACCAATGACTGTGGCTGTACCACAACCACCTGCCT
TCCCGACAAGGTGTGTGTCCACCGAAGCACCATCTACCCTGTGGGCCAGTTCTGGGAGGAGGGCTGCGAT
GTGTGCACCTGCACCGACATGGAGGATGCCGTGATGGGCCTCCGCGTGGCCCAGTGCTCCCAGAAGCCCT
GTGAGGACAGCTGTCGGTCGGGCTTCACTTACGTTCTGCATGAAGGCGAGTGCTGTGGAAGGTGCCTGCC
ATCTGCCTGTGAGGTGGTGACTGGCTCACCGCGGGGGGACTCCCAGTCTTCCTGGAAGAGTGTCGGCTCC
CAGTGGGCCTCCCCGGAGAACCCCTGCCTCATCAATGAGTGTGTCCGAGTGAAGGAGGAGGTCTTTATAC
AACAAAGGAACGTCTCCTGCCCCCAGCTGGAGGTCCCTGTCTGCCCCTCGGGCTTTCAGCTGAGCTGTAA
GACCTCAGCGTGCTGCCCAAGCTGTCGCTGTGAGCGCATGGAGGCCTGCATGCTCAATGGCACTGTCATT
GGGCCCGGGAAGACTGTGATGATCGATGTGTGCACGACCTGCCGCTGCATGGTGCAGGTGGGGGTCATCT
CTGGATTCAAGCTGGAGTGCAGGAAGACCACCTGCAACCCCTGCCCCCTGGGTTACAAGGAAGAAAATAA
CACAGGTGAATGTTGTGGGAGATGTTTGCCTACGGCTTGCACCATTCAGCTAAGAGGAGGACAGATCATG
ACACTGAAGCGTGATGAGACGCTCCAGGATGGCTGTGATACTCACTTCTGCAAGGTCAATGAGAGAGGAG
AGTACTTCTGGGAGAAGAGGGTCACAGGCTGCCCACCCTTTGATGAACACAAGTGTCTGGCTGAGGGAGG
TAAAATTATGAAAATTCCAGGCACCTGCTGTGACACATGTGAGGAGCCTGAGTGCAACGACATCACTGCC
AGGCTGCAGTATGTCAAGGTGGGAAGCTGTAAGTCTGAAGTAGAGGTGGATATTCACTACTGCCAGGGCA
AATGTGCCAGCAAAGCCATGTACTCCATTGACATCAACGATGTGCAGGACCAGTGCTCCTGCTGCTCTCC
GACACGGACGGAGCCCATGCAGGTGGCCCTGCACTGCACCAATGGCTCTGTTGTGTACCATGAGGTTCTC
AATGCCATGGAGTGCAAATGCTCCCCCAGGAAGTGCAGCAAGGATATCGCTAGCGAACAGAAGCTAATAA
GTGAAGAGGACCTAATCTGAGAATTCAAACCCGCTGATCAGCCTCGACTGTGCCTTCTAGTTGCCAGCCA
TCTGTTGTTTGCCCCTCCCCCGTGCCTTCCTTGACCCTGGAAGGTGCCACTCCCACTGTCCTTTCCTAAT
AAAATGAGGAAATTGCATCGCATTGTCTGAGTAGGTGTCATTCTATTCTGGGGGGTGGGGTGGGGCAGGA
CAGCAAGGGGGAGGATTGGGAAGACAATAGCAGGCATGCTGGGGATGCGGTGGGCTCTATGGCTTCTGAG
GCGGAAAGAACCAGCTGGGGCTCTAGGGGGTATCCCC
[124 nt withheld, positions 9138-9261]
C
[91 nt withheld, positions 9263-9353]
A
[49 nt withheld, positions 9355-9403]
CCTTTGACGTTGGAGTCCACGTTCTTT
[37 nt withheld, positions 9431-9467]
ACCCTATCTCGGTCTATTCTTTTGATTTATAAGGGATTTTGCCGATTTCGGCCTATTGGTTAAAAAATGA
GCTGATTTAACAAAAATTTAACGCGAATTAATTCTGTGGAATGTGTGTCAGTTAGGGTGTGGAAAGTCCC
CAGGCTCCCCAGCAGGCAGAAGTATGCAAAGCATGCATCTCAATTAGTCAGCAACCAGGTGTGGAAAGTC
CCCAGGCTCCCCAGCAGGCAGAAGTATGCAAAGCATGCATCTCAATTAGTCAGCAACCATAGTCCCGCCC
CTAACTCCGCCCATCCCGCCCCTAACTCCGCCCAGTTCCGCCCATTCTCCGCCCCATGGCTGACTAATTT
TTTTTATTTATGCAGAGGCCGAGGCCGCCTCTGCCTCTGAGCTATTCCAGAAGTAGTGAGGAGGCTTTTT
TGGAGGCCTAGGCTTTTGCAAAAAGCTCCCGGGAGCTTGTATATCCATTTTCGGATCTGATCAGCACGTG
ATGAAAAAGCCTGAACTCACCGCGACGTCTGTCGAGAAGTTTCTGATCGAAAAGTTCGACAGCGTCTCCG
ACCTGATGCAGCTCTCGGAGGGCGAAGAATCTCGTGCTTTCAGCTTCGATGTAGGAGGGCGTGGATATGT
CCTGCGGGTAAATAGCTGCGCCGATGGTTTCTACAAAGATCGTTATGTTTATCGGCACTTTGCATCGGCC
GCGCTCCCGATTCCGGAAGTGCTTGACATTGGGGAGTTCAGCGAGAGCCTGACCTATTGCATCTCCCGCC
GTGCACAGGGTGTCACGTTGCAAGACCTGCCTGAAACCGAACTGCCCGCTGTTCTGCAGCCGGTCGCGGA
GGCCATGGATGCGATCGCTGCGGCCGATCTTAGCCAGACGAGCGGGTTCGGCCCATTCGGACCGCAAGGA
ATCGGTCAATACACTACATGGCGTGATTTCATATGCGCGATTGCTGATCCCCATGTGTATCACTGGCAAA
CTGTGATGGACGACACCGTCAGTGCGTCCGTCGCGCAGGCTCTCGATGAGCTGATGCTTTGGGCCGAGGA
CTGCCCCGAAGTCCGGCACCTCGTGCACGCGGATTTCGGCTCCAACAATGTCCTGACGGACAATGGCCGC
ATAACAGCGGTCATTGACTGGAGCGAGGCGATGTTCGGGGATTCCCAATACGAGGTCGCCAACATCTTCT
TCTGGAGGCCGTGGTTGGCTTGTATGGAGCAGCAGACGCGCTACTTCGAGCGGAGGCATCCGGAGCTTGC
AGGATCGCCGCGGCTCCGGGCGTATATGCTCCGCATTGGTCTTGACCAACTCTATCAGAGCTTGGTTGAC
GGCAATTTCGATGATGCAGCTTGGGCGCAGGGTCGATGCGACGCAATCGTCCGATCCGGAGCCGGGACTG
TCGGGCGTACACAAATCGCCCGCAGAAGCGCGGCCGTCTGGACCGATGGCTGTGTAGAAGTACTCGCCGA
TAGTGGAAACCGACGCCCCAGCACTCGTCCGAGGGCAAAGGAATAGCACGTGCTACGAGATTTCGATTCC
ACCGCCGCCTTCTATGAAAGGTTGGGCTTCGGAATCGTTTTCCGGGACGCCGGCTGGATGATCCTCCAGC
GCGGGGATCTCATGCTGGAGTTCTTCGCCCACCCCAACTTGTTTATTGCAGCTTATAATGGTTACAAATA
AAGCAATAGCATCACAAATTTCACAAATAAAGCATTTTTTTCACTGCATTCTAGTTGTGGTTTGTCCAAA
CTCATCAATGTATCTTATCATGTCTGTATACCGTCGACCTCTAGCTAGAGCTTGGCGTAATCATGGTCAT
AGCTGTTTCCTGTGTGAAATTGTTATCCGCTCACAATTCCACACAACATACGAGCCGGAAGCATAAAGTG
TAAAGCCTGGGGTGCCTAATGAGTGAGCTAACTCACATTAATTGCGTTGCGCTCACTGCCCGCTTTCCAG
TCGGGAAACCTGTCGTGCCAGCTGCATTAATGAATCGGCCAACGCGCGGGGAGAGGCGGTTTGCGTATTG
GGCGCTCTTCCGCTTCCTCGCTCACTGACTCGCTGCGCTCGGTCGTTCGGCTGCGGCGAGCGGTATCAGC
TCACTCAAAGGCGGTAATACGGTTATCCACAGAATCAGGGGATAACGCAGGAAAGAACATGTGAGCAAAA
GGCCAGCAAAAGGCCAGGAACCGTAAAAAGGCCGCGTTGCTGGCGTTTTTCCATAGGCTCCGCCCCCCTG
ACGAGCATCACAAAAATCGACGCTCAAGTCAGAGGTGGCGAAACCCGACAGGACTATAAAGATACCAGGC
GTTTCCCCCTGGAAGCTCCCTCGTGCGCTCTCCTGTTCCGACCCTGCCGCTTACCGGATACCTGTCCGCC
TTTCTCCCTTCGGGAAGCGTGGCGCTTTCTCATAGCTCACGCTGTAGGTATCTCAGTTCGGTGTAGGTCG
TTCGCTCCAAGCTGGGCTGTGTGCACGAACCCCCCGTTCAGCCCGACCGCTGCGCCTTATCCGGTAACTA
TCGTCTTGAGTCCAACCCGGTAAGACACGACTTATCGCCACTGGCAGCAGCCACTGGTAACAGGATTAGC
AGAGCGAGGTATGTAGGCGGTGCTACAGAGTTCTTGAAGTGGTGGCCTAACTACGGCTACACTAGAAGAA
CAGTATTTGGTATCTGCGCTCTGCTGAAGCCAGTTACCTTCGGAAAAAGAGTTGGTAGCTCTTGATCCGG
CAAACAAACCACCGCTGGTAGCGGTGGTTTTTTTGTTTGCAAGCAGCAGATTACGCGCAGAAAAAAAGGA
TCTCAAGAAGATCCTTTGATCTTTTCTACGGGGTCTGACGCTCAGTGGAACGAAAACTCACGTTAAGGGA
TTTTGGTCATGAGATTATCAAAAAGGATCTTCACCTAGATCCTTTTAAATTAAAAATGAAGTTTTAAATC
AATCTAAAGTATATATGAGTAAACTTGGTCTGACAGTTACCAATGCTTAATCAGTGAGGCACCTATCTCA
GCGATCTGTCTATTTCGTTCATCCATAGTTGCCTGACTCCCCGTCGTGTAGATAACTACGATACGGGAGG
GCTTACCATCTGGCCCCAGTGCTGCAATGATACCGCGAGACCCACGCTCACCGGCTCCAGATTTATCAGC
AATAAACCAGCCAGCCGGAAGGGCCGAGCGCAGAAGTGGTCCTGCAACTTTATCCGCCTCCATCCAGTCT
ATTAATTGTTGCCGGGAAGCTAGAGTAAGTAGTTCGCCAGTTAATAGTTTGCGCAACGTTGTTGCCATTG
CTACAGGCATCGTGGTGTCACGCTCGTCGTTTGGTATGGCTTCATTCAGCTCCGGTTCCCAACGATCAAG
GCGAGTTACATGATCCCCCATGTTGTGCAAAAAAGCGGTTAGCTCCTTCGGTCCTCCGATCGTTGTCAGA
AGTAAGTTGGCCGCAGTGTTATCACTCATGGTTATGGCAGCACTGCATAATTCTCTTACTGTCATGCCAT
CCGTAAGATGCTTTTCTGTGACTGGTGAGTACTCAACCAAGTCATTCTGAGAATAGTGTATGCGGCGACC
GAGTTGCTCTTGCCCGGCGTCAATACGGGATAATACCGCGCCACATAGCAGAACTTTAAAAGTGCTCATC
ATTGGAAAACGTTCTTCGGGGCGAAAACTCTCAAGGATCTTACCGCTGTTGAGATCCAGTTCGATGTAAC
CCACTCGTGCACCCAACTGATCTTCAGCATCTTTTACTTTCACCAGCGTTTCTGGGTGAGCAAAAACAGG
AAGGCAAAATGCCGCAAAAAAGGGAATAAGGGCGACACGGAAATGTTGAATACTCATACTCTTCCTTTTT
CAATATTATTGAAGCATTTATCAGGGTTATTGTCTCATGAGCGGATACATATTTGAATGTATTTAGAAAA
ATAAACAAATAGGGGTTCCGCGCACATTTCCCCGAAAAGTGCCACCTGACGTC
Features (pLannotate 1.2.2; 20 found; start..end, strand, type, name):
     28..80      -  misc_feature   bom (fragment): basis of mobility region from pBR322
    235..614     +  enhancer       CMV enhancer: human cytomegalovirus immediate early enhancer
    615..818     +  promoter       CMV promoter: human cytomegalovirus (CMV) immediate early promoter
    814..847     +  LTR            5' LTR (truncated) (fragment): truncated 5' long terminal repeat (LTR) from HIV-1
    863..881     +  promoter       T7 promoter: promoter for bacteriophage T7 RNA polymerase
    969..8792    +  CDS            VWF (fragment): VWF_HUMAN - Also known as F8VWF. Experimental evidence at protein level: Swiss-Prot protein existence level 1. Important in the maintenance of hemostasis, it promotes adhesion of platelets to the sites of vascular injury by forming a molecular bridge between sub-endothelial collagen matrix and platelet- surface receptor complex GPIb-IX-V. Also acts as a chaperone for coagulation factor VIII, delivering it to the site of injury, stabilizing its heterodimeric structure and protecting it from premature clearance from plasma. From Homo sapiens (Human).
   8868..9092    +  polyA_signal   bGH poly(A) signal: bovine growth hormone polyadenylation signal
   9096..9117    +  promoter       SV40 promoter (fragment): SV40 enhancer and early promoter
   9138..9566    +  rep_origin     f1 ori (sequence partly withheld): f1 bacteriophage origin of replication; arrow indicates direction of (+) strand synthesis
   9580..9909    +  promoter       SV40 promoter: SV40 enhancer and early promoter
   9958..10983   +  CDS            HygR: hygromycin B phosphotransferase confers resistance to hygromycin
  10993..11118   +  CDS            ble (fragment): BLE_KLEPN - Experimental evidence at protein level: Swiss-Prot protein existence level 1. Binding protein with a strong affinity to the bleomycin family of antibiotics. Binds to CL990; an antimitotic-antibiotic compound. From Klebsiella pneumoniae.
  11113..11234   +  polyA_signal   SV40 poly(A) signal: SV40 polyadenylation signal
  11305..11327   -  protein_bind   lac operator (fragment): The lac repressor binds to the lac operator to inhibit transcription in E. coli. This inhibition can be relieved by adding lactose or isopropyl-β-D-thiogalactopyranoside (IPTG). lac repressor encoded by lacI
  11331..11361   -  promoter       lac promoter: promoter for the E. coli lac operon
  11376..11397   -  protein_bind   CAP binding site: CAP binding activates transcription in the presence of cAMP. E. coli catabolite activator protein
  11410..11502   -  CDS            lacI (fragment): lac repressor; lacI; The lac repressor binds to the lac operator to inhibit transcription in E. coli. This inhibition can be relieved by adding lactose or isopropyl-β-D-thiogalactopyranoside (IPTG).
  11685..12273   -  rep_origin     ori: high-copy-number ColE1/pMB1/pBR322/pUC origin of replication
  12444..13304   -  CDS            AmpR: β-lactamase; bla; confers resistance to ampicillin, carbenicillin, and related antibiotics
  13305..13409   -  promoter       AmpR promoter: bla
