[The description below was written by a language model from this plasmid's Addgene catalogue record and pLannotate feature annotations shown in this document.]
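Description:
pcDNA3.1-deltaA1-R1597W-VWF is a mammalian expression plasmid of about 13.4 kb, built on a pcDNA3.1 backbone, that encodes a modified human von Willebrand factor (VWF). It is propagated in E. coli through a high-copy ColE1/pUC-type origin with ampicillin selection from the β-lactamase gene, and it also carries an f1 phage origin. For selection in mammalian cells, the feature table shows an SV40 early promoter driving hygromycin B phosphotransferase, followed by an SV40 polyadenylation signal, which suggests a hygromycin-resistance version of the backbone. The catalogue entry itself does not list a mammalian selection marker. Short annotated fragments, such as the bleomycin-binding protein, lacI, HIV-1 LTR and bom hits, appear to be backbone remnants or partial matches rather than functional elements.

The payload is a VWF open reading frame of roughly 7.8 kb, placed between the human CMV immediate-early enhancer/promoter and the bovine growth hormone polyadenylation signal, with a T7 promoter just upstream of the insert. According to the record, the encoded protein lacks the A1 domain, which in native VWF mediates binding to platelet GPIb. It also carries an R1597W substitution in the A2 domain and ends in a C-terminal c-Myc tag for detection, although the tag is not separately annotated in the feature table. The protein is described as multimeric. The depositor also notes an I471V change that has no effect on function. The associated publication examines how shear-dependent unfolding of the A2 domain regulates VWF self-association, so the construct is suited to producing recombinant mutant VWF in mammalian cells for studies that separate A2-domain effects from A1-dependent interactions.
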