Addgene plasmid #124826: pcDNA3.1-deltaA1-R1597W-VWF
Purpose: Expresses multimeric human VWF protein without A1 domain and a R1597W mutation in A2 domain. This protein has C-terminal c-Myc tag.
Depositing lab: Sriram Neelamegham. Depositing organization: University at Buffalo (SUNY Buffalo). Publication: von Willebrand factor self-association is regulated by the shear-dependent unfolding of the A2 domain. Zhang C, Kelkar A, Neelamegham S. Blood Adv. 2019 Apr 9;3(7):957-968. doi: 10.1182/bloodadvances.2018030122. PubMed 30936056.
Backbone
  Vector backbone: pcDNA3.1
  Total vector size (bp): 13437
  Vector type: Mammalian Expression
Growth in bacteria
  Bacterial resistance: Ampicillin, 100 μg/mL
  Growth temperature: 37°C
  Growth strain: NEB Stable
  Copy number: High Copy
Gene/Insert
  Gene/Insert name: VWF without A1 domain and R1597W mutation A2 domain
  Species: H. sapiens (human)
  Entrez Gene: VWF (a.k.a. F8VWF, VWD)
  Promoter: CMV
  Cloning method: Restriction Enzyme; 5′ cloning site BstB1 (not destroyed); 3′ cloning site HpaI (not destroyed)
  Sequencing primers: 5′ taggcgtgtacggtgggaggtct
Terms and licenses: Academic/Nonprofit Terms; Industry Terms: Not Available to Industry
Depositor comments: I471V mutation in VWF has no impact on function
How to cite: pcDNA3.1-deltaA1-R1597W-VWF was a gift from Sriram Neelamegham (Addgene plasmid # 124826 ; http://n2t.net/addgene:124826 ; RRID:Addgene_124826)
